>Addgene plasmid #13556 | pRSET FLIPPi-30m | depositor full sequence | sequence record 7682 | Author sequence
GATCTCGATCCCGCGAAATTAATACGACTCACTATAGGGAGACCACAACGGTTTCCCTCTAGAAATAATT
TTGTTTAACTTTAAGAAGGAGATATACATATGCGGGGTTCTCATCATCATCATCATCATGGTATGGCTAG
CATGACTGGTGGACAGCAAATGGGTCGGGATCTGTACGACGATGACGATAAGGATCCGGGCCGCATGGTG
AGCAAGGGCGAGGAGCTGTTCACCGGGGTGGTGCCCATCCTGGTCGAGCTGGACGGCGACGTAAACGGCC
ACAAGTTCAGCGTGTCCGGCGAGGGCGAGGGCGATGCCACCTACGGCAAGCTGACCCTGAAGTTCATCTG
CACCACCGGCAAGCTGCCCGTGCCCTGGCCCACCCTCGTGACCACCCTGACCTGGGGCGTGCAGTGCTTC
AGCCGCTACCCCGACCACATGAAGCAGCACGACTTCTTCAAGTCCGCCATGCCCGAAGGCTACGTCCAGG
AGCGCACCATCTTCTTCAAGGACGACGGCAACTACAAGACCCGCGCCGAGGTGAAGTTCGAGGGCGACAC
CCTGGTGAACCGCATCGAGCTGAAGGGCATCGACTTCAAGGAGGACGGCAACATCCTGGGGCACAAGCTG
GAGTACAACTACATCAGCCACAACGTCTATATCACCGCCGACAAGCAGAAGAACGGCATCAAGGCCAACT
TCAAGATCCGCCACAACATCGAGGACGGCAGCGTGCAGCTCGCCGACCACTACCAGCAGAACACCCCCAT
CGGCGACGGCCCCGTGCTGCTGCCCGACAACCACTACCTGAGCACCCAGTCCGCCCTGAGCAAAGACCCC
AACGAGAAGCGCGATCACATGGTCCTGCTGGAGTTCGTGACCGCCGCCGGGATCGGTACCGTAGGATTTC
TAACAGCGACCTCGGCTCAAGCCCAAACCGTGCAAATCTCCGGGGCGGGCGCGGCCTTTGCGGCTCCTTT
GCTGCAACGTTGGTTTGACGCCTACAACCGCACCGTAGACCCCACTGTGCAAGTCAGCTATCAGTCTGTC
GGTAGTGGTGCTGGCCTAGAGCAGGTGATCAATGGCACTGTGGACTTCGGCGCTTCCGAGGCGCCTTTCT
CCGGTGCTCGCCTGGAGAGCTTCCGAGCTAAATACGGCTATGATCCCCTACAGTTGCCTCTGGCGGGAGG
GGCCATCGAGTTTGCCTATAACCTGCCCGGCATTGAAGACGGAGAGCTCATCCTGAAGCGGAAAACCTAC
TGCGGCATCGTGACCGGCGAGATCACTCGCTGGGACGACATTCGCATCAAGGCCGAGAACCCAGGTATAG
CAAACAAGCTGCCACCCCTGGACATCACCTGGGTACACCGCTCTGATGGTTCTGGGACTACCTTTGTGTT
CACCAACCACATCAGAACTGTCTGCCCTAATTGGACAGCCGGTGCTGGTACTTCTGTCGAGTGGCCTGTT
GGTATTGGAGCCCAAGGGAATGAGGGCGTAGCCGCCACCATCAAGCAGGAGCCAGGGGCGATTGGCTACG
TGAACCAGTCCTATGCCAAGCTGGAAAAGATGGCCACTGCTCGCTTGGAAAACAAAGCGGGCAACATTGT
TGAGTTCTCGACTGAGGCAGCTACCTCGGCGCTGGATGCTCCCATTCCTGATGACTTTGCGCTGTTGGTG
CCCGACCCTGAAGGGCCAAATGACTACCCAATCGTGGGCTTGTTCTGGGTGATGCTGTACCGCGAGTATC
CCGATCAGCAGAAGCTGACCAAGCTGGTGGAGGCTCTGAAGTGGACCCAGGGGCCAGAGGGTCAAGCCAT
CACCAAGGAGCTGGACTACATCCCTATGCCTGAGGCGGTTATCCAGCGGATCTTTGCAGAGCTGGATTCC
ATCACCGTTAACGGTACCGGTGGAATGGTGAGCAAGGGCGAGGAGCTGTTCACCGGGGTGGTGCCCATCC
TGGTCGAGCTGGACGGCGACGTAAACGGCCACAAGTTCAGCGTGTCCGGCGAGGGCGAGGGCGATGCCAC
CTACGGCAAGCTGACCCTGAAGTTCATCTGCACCACCGGCAAGCTGCCCGTGCCCTGGCCCACCCTCGTG
ACCACCTTCGGCTACGGCCTGCAGTGCTTCGCCCGCTACCCCGACCACATGAAGCAGCACGACTTCTTCA
AGTCCGCCATGCCCGAAGGCTACGTCCAGGAGCGCACCATCTTCTTCAAGGACGACGGCAACTACAAGAC
CCGCGCCGAGGTGAAGTTCGAGGGCGACACCCTGGTGAACCGCATCGAGCTGAAGGGCATCGACTTCAAG
GAGGACGGCAACATCCTGGGGCACAAGCTGGAGTACAACTACAACAGCCACAACGTCTATATCATGGCCG
ACAAGCAGAAGAACGGCATCAAGGTGAACTTCAAGATCCGCCACAACATCGAGGACGGCAGCGTGCAGCT
CGCCGACCACTACCAGCAGAACACCCCCATCGGCGACGGCCCCGTGCTGCTGCCCGACAACCACTACCTG
AGCTACCAGTCCGCCCTGAGCAAAGACCCCAACGAGAAGCGCGATCACATGGTCCTGCTGGAGTTCGTGA
CCGCCGCCGGGATCACTCTCGGCATGGACGAGCTGTACAAGTAAAAGCTTGATCCGGCTGCTAACAAAGC
CCGAAAGGAAGCTGAGTTGGCTGCTGCCACCGCTGAGCAATAACTAGCATAACCCCTTGGGGCCTCTAAA
CGGGTCTTGAGGGGTTTTTTGCTGAAAGGAGGAACTATATCCGGATCTGGCGTAATAGCGAAGAGGCCCG
CACCGATCGCCCTTCCCAACAGTTGCGCAGCCTGAATGGCGAATGGG
[124 nt withheld, positions 2848-2971]
C
[91 nt withheld, positions 2973-3063]
A
[49 nt withheld, positions 3065-3113]
CCTTTGACGTTGGAGTCCACGTTCTTT
[37 nt withheld, positions 3141-3177]
ACCCTATCTCGGTCTATTCTTTTGATTTATAAGGGATTTTGCCGATTTCGGCCTATTGGTTAAAAAATGA
GCTGATTTAACAAAAATTTAACGCGAATTTTAACAAAATATTAACGCTTACAATTTAGGTGGCACTTTTC
GGGGAAATGTGCGCGGAACCCCTATTTGTTTATTTTTCTAAATACATTCAAATATGTATCCGCTCATGAG
ACAATAACCCTGATAAATGCTTCAATAATATTGAAAAAGGAAGAGTATGAGTATTCAACATTTCCGTGTC
GCCCTTATTCCCTTTTTTGCGGCATTTTGCCTTCCTGTTTTTGCTCACCCAGAAACGCTGGTGAAAGTAA
AAGATGCTGAAGATCAGTTGGGTGCACGAGTGGGTTACATCGAACTGGATCTCAACAGCGGTAAGATCCT
TGAGAGTTTTCGCCCCGAAGAACGTTTTCCAATGATGAGCACTTTTAAAGTTCTGCTATGTGGCGCGGTA
TTATCCCGTATTGACGCCGGGCAAGAGCAACTCGGTCGCCGCATACACTATTCTCAGAATGACTTGGTTG
AGTACTCACCAGTCACAGAAAAGCATCTTACGGATGGCATGACAGTAAGAGAATTATGCAGTGCTGCCAT
AACCATGAGTGATAACACTGCGGCCAACTTACTTCTGACAACGATCGGAGGACCGAAGGAGCTAACCGCT
TTTTTGCACAACATGGGGGATCATGTAACTCGCCTTGATCGTTGGGAACCGGAGCTGAATGAAGCCATAC
CAAACGACGAGCGTGACACCACGATGCCTGTAGCAATGGCAACAACGTTGCGCAAACTATTAACTGGCGA
ACTACTTACTCTAGCTTCCCGGCAACAATTAATAGACTGGATGGAGGCGGATAAAGTTGCAGGACCACTT
CTGCGCTCGGCCCTTCCGGCTGGCTGGTTTATTGCTGATAAATCTGGAGCCGGTGAGCGTGGGTCTCGCG
GTATCATTGCAGCACTGGGGCCAGATGGTAAGCCCTCCCGTATCGTAGTTATCTACACGACGGGGAGTCA
GGCAACTATGGATGAACGAAATAGACAGATCGCTGAGATAGGTGCCTCACTGATTAAGCATTGGTAACTG
TCAGACCAAGTTTACTCATATATACTTTAGATTGATTTAAAACTTCATTTTTAATTTAAAAGGATCTAGG
TGAAGATCCTTTTTGATAATCTCATGACCAAAATCCCTTAACGTGAGTTTTCGTTCCACTGAGCGTCAGA
CCCCGTAGAAAAGATCAAAGGATCTTCTTGAGATCCTTTTTTTCTGCGCGTAATCTGCTGCTTGCAAACA
AAAAAACCACCGCTACCAGCGGTGGTTTGTTTGCCGGATCAAGAGCTACCAACTCTTTTTCCGAAGGTAA
CTGGCTTCAGCAGAGCGCAGATACCAAATACTGTTCTTCTAGTGTAGCCGTAGTTAGGCCACCACTTCAA
GAACTCTGTAGCACCGCCTACATACCTCGCTCTGCTAATCCTGTTACCAGTGGCTGCTGCCAGTGGCGAT
AAGTCGTGTCTTACCGGGTTGGACTCAAGACGATAGTTACCGGATAAGGCGCAGCGGTCGGGCTGAACGG
GGGGTTCGTGCACACAGCCCAGCTTGGAGCGAACGACCTACACCGAACTGAGATACCTACAGCGTGAGCT
ATGAGAAAGCGCCACGCTTCCCGAAGGGAGAAAGGCGGACAGGTATCCGGTAAGCGGCAGGGTCGGAACA
GGAGAGCGCACGAGGGAGCTTCCAGGGGGAAACGCCTGGTATCTTTATAGTCCTGTCGGGTTTCGCCACC
TCTGACTTGAGCGTCGATTTTTGTGATGCTCGTCAGGGGGGCGGAGCCTATGGAAAAACGCCAGCAACGC
GGCCTTTTTACGGTTCCTGGCCTTTTGCTGGCCTTTTGCTCACATGTTCTTTCCTGCGTTATCCCCTGAT
TCTGTGGATAACCGTATTACCGCCTTTGAGTGAGCTGATACCGCTCGCCGCAGCCGAACGACCGAGCGCA
GCGAGTCAGTGAGCGAGGAAGCGGAAGAGCGCCCAATACGCAAACCGCCTCTCCCCGCGCGTTGGCCGAT
TCATTAATGCAG
Features (pLannotate 1.2.2; 15 found; start..end, strand, type, name):
     20..38      +  promoter       T7 promoter: promoter for bacteriophage T7 RNA polymerase
     70..92      +  RBS            RBS: efficient ribosome binding site from bacteriophage T7 gene 10 (Olins and Rangwala, 1989)
    112..132     +  CDS            capTEV™ (fragment): composite tag for in vivo biotinylation, TEV protease cleavage, and 6xHis tagging
    133..165     +  CDS            T7 tag (gene 10 leader): leader peptide from bacteriophage T7 gene 10 promotes efficient translation in E. coli
    169..192     +  CDS            Xpress™ tag: Xpress™ epitope tag, including an enterokinase recognition and cleavage site
    205..906     +  CDS            ECFP: ECFP is a basic (constitutively fluorescent) cyan fluorescent protein published in 1996, derived from Aequorea victoria. It has low acid sensitivity.
   1915..2634    +  CDS            EYFP: enhanced YFP mammalian codon-optimized
   2647..2696    +  CDS            SET1 (fragment): solubility-enhancement tag derived from T7 phage gene 10B
   2704..2751    +  terminator     T7 terminator: transcription terminator for bacteriophage T7 RNA polymerase
   2777..2843    +  CDS            lacZα (fragment): LacZα fragment of β-galactosidase; lacZ fragment
   2848..3276    +  rep_origin     f1 ori (sequence partly withheld): f1 bacteriophage origin of replication; arrow indicates direction of (+) strand synthesis
   3329..3433    +  promoter       AmpR promoter: bla
   3434..4294    +  CDS            AmpR: β-lactamase; bla; confers resistance to ampicillin, carbenicillin, and related antibiotics
   4465..5053    +  rep_origin     ori: high-copy-number ColE1/pMB1/pBR322/pUC origin of replication
   5236..5289    +  CDS            lacI (fragment): lac repressor; lacI; The lac repressor binds to the lac operator to inhibit transcription in E. coli. This inhibition can be relieved by adding lactose or isopropyl-β-D-thiogalactopyranoside (IPTG).
