[The description below was written by a language model from this plasmid's Addgene catalogue record and pLannotate feature annotations shown in this document.]
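Description:
pRSET FLIPPi-30m is a bacterial expression plasmid built on the pRSET-B backbone that encodes a genetically encoded FRET nanosensor for inorganic phosphate. It is maintained in E. coli at high copy through a ColE1/pUC-type origin and selected with ampicillin via the β-lactamase gene. An f1 origin is also present, which in principle allows single-stranded DNA production. The annotated sequence is about 5.3 kb, consistent with a roughly 2.4 kb insert placed between the BamHI and HindIII sites of the backbone, both of which are retained.

The sensor consists of a phosphate-binding protein (PiBP) from Synechococcus sandwiched between ECFP at the N terminus and EYFP at the C terminus. The binding protein itself is not annotated in the feature table but corresponds to the unannotated stretch between the two fluorescent protein coding regions. It carries a T22A substitution. The record does not state what this mutation does, although the name suggests an affinity variant within the FLIPPi series. In sensors of this design, ligand binding changes the conformation of the central domain and alters energy transfer between the cyan donor and yellow acceptor, so the emission ratio reports phosphate concentration.

Expression is driven by the T7 promoter with the T7 gene 10 ribosome binding site and ends at a T7 terminator, so a host supplying T7 RNA polymerase is needed. The vector adds an N-terminal leader containing a His-tag region, the T7 gene 10 leader and an Xpress epitope with an enterokinase cleavage site, which supports affinity purification and detection. The short lacZα, lacI and SET1 fragments are likely backbone remnants or annotation matches. The associated publication concerns in vivo phosphate tracking, and this construct suits production of purified sensor protein for in vitro characterisation.
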