Addgene plasmid #13556: pRSET FLIPPi-30m
Depositing lab: Wolf Frommer. Depositing organization: Carnegie Institution for Science. Publication: A novel analytical method for in vivo phosphate tracking. Gu H, Lalonde S, Okumoto S, Looger LL, Scharff-Poulsen AM, Grossman AR, Kossmann J, Jakobsen I, Frommer WB. FEBS Lett. 2006 Oct 30. 580(25):5885-93. 10.1016/j.febslet.2006.09.048 PubMed 17034793.
Backbone
  Vector backbone: pRSET-B
  Backbone size w/o insert (bp): 2897
  Vector type: Bacterial Expression
Growth in bacteria
  Bacterial resistance: Ampicillin, 100 μg/mL
  Growth temperature: 37°C
  Growth strain: DH5alpha
  Copy number: High Copy
Gene/Insert
  Gene/Insert name: FLIPPi T22A (alt names: ECFP-PiBP-EYFP; Phosphate binding protein)
  Species: Synechococcus
  Insert size (bp): 2400
  Mutation: T22A in binding protein
  Tag / fusion protein: ECFP (N terminal on insert); EYFP (C terminal on insert)
  Cloning method: Restriction Enzyme; 5′ cloning site BamHI (not destroyed); 3′ cloning site HindIII (not destroyed)
  Sequencing primers: 5′ N/A
Terms and licenses: Academic/Nonprofit Terms; Industry Terms: Not Available to Industry
Depositor comments: For more information, see http://carnegiedpb.stanford.edu/research/frommer/nanosensors/index.html
How to cite: pRSET FLIPPi-30m was a gift from Wolf Frommer (Addgene plasmid # 13556 ; http://n2t.net/addgene:13556 ; RRID:Addgene_13556)
