>Addgene plasmid #13556 | pRSET FLIPPi-30m | addgene partial sequence | sequence record 19949 | 13556 with FLIPPi (ATACCAACAGGCCACTCGAC)
GGGCAGACAGTTCTGATGTGGTTGGTGAACACAAAGGTAGTCCCAGAACCATCAGAGCGGTGTACCCAGG
TGATGTCCAGGGGTGGCAGCTTGTTTGCTATACCTGGGTTCTCGGCCTTGATGCGAATGTCGTCCCAGCG
AGTGATCTCGCCGGTCACGATGCCGCAGTAGGTTTTCCGCTTCAGGATGAGCTCTCCGTCTTCAATGCCG
GGCAGGTTATAGGCAAACTCGATGGCCCCTCCCGCCAGAGGCAACTGTAGGGGATCATAGCCGTATTTAG
CTCGGAAGCTCTCCAGGCGAGCACCGGAGAAAGGCGCCTCGGAAGCGCCGAAGTCCACAGTGCCATTGAT
CACCTGCTCTAGGCCAGCACCACTACCGACAGACTGATAGCTGACTTGCACAGTGGGGTCTACGGTGCGG
TTGTAGGCGTCAAACCAACGTTGCAGCAAAGGAGCCGCAAAGGCCGCGCCCGCCCCGGAGATTTGCACGG
TTTGGGCTTGAGCCGAGGTCGCTGTTAGAAATCCTACGGTACCGATCCCGGCGGCGGTCACGAACTCCAG
CAGGACCATGTGATCGCGCTTCTCGTTGGGGTCTTTGCTCAGGGCGGACTGGGTGCTCAGGTAGTGGTTG
TCGGGCAGCAGCACGGGGCCGTCGCCNATGGGGGTGTTCTGCTGGTAGTGGTCGGCGAGCTGCACGCTGC
CGTCCTCGATGTTGTGGCGGATCTTGAAGTTGGCCTTGATGCCGTTCTTCTGCTT
